Addgene plasmid #149608: DYRK1A/pTRE3G-FL-hXIST
Purpose: Express doxycycline-inducible full length of human XIST cDNA
Depositing lab: Jeanne Lawrence. Depositing organization: University of Massachusetts, Worcester. Publication: Translating dosage compensation to trisomy 21. Jiang J, Jing Y, Cost GJ, Chiang JC, Kolpa HJ, Cotton AM, Carone DM, Carone BR, Shivak DA, Guschin DY, Pearl JR, Rebar EJ, Byron M, Gregory PD, Brown CJ, Urnov FD, Hall LL, Lawrence JB. Nature. 2013 Aug 15;500(7462):296-300. doi: 10.1038/nature12394. Epub 2013 Jul 17. PubMed 23863942.
Backbone
  Vector backbone: pTRE3G
  Backbone manufacturer: Clontech
  Backbone size w/o insert (bp): 3431
  Total vector size (bp): 18515
  Vector type: Mammalian Expression
  Selectable markers: None
Growth in bacteria
  Bacterial resistance: Ampicillin, 100 μg/mL
  Growth temperature: 37°C
  Growth strain: DH5alpha
  Copy number: Unknown
Gene/Insert
  Gene/Insert name: X-inactive specific transcript (alt name: XIST)
  Species: H. sapiens (human)
  Insert size (bp): 13730
  GenBank ID: NR_001564.2 NR_001564.2
  Entrez Gene: XIST (a.k.a. DXS1089, DXS399E, LINC00001, NCRNA00001, SXI1, swd66)
  Promoter: pTRE3G
  Cloning method: Restriction Enzyme; 5′ cloning site PciI (destroyed during cloning); 3′ cloning site NheI (destroyed during cloning)
  Sequencing primers: 5′ AGCTCGTTTAGTGAACCGTCAGATC; 3′ GGAGCAGACATTCATATAGGTG
Terms and licenses: Academic/Nonprofit Terms; Industry Terms: Not Available to Industry
Depositor comments: The human XIST cDNA sequence modified and built into the DYRK1A/pTRE3G-FL-hXIST vector was based on an XIST cDNA initially cloned by Dr. Carolyn Brown (also an author on Jiang et al., Nature, 2013).
How to cite: DYRK1A/pTRE3G-FL-hXIST was a gift from Jeanne Lawrence (Addgene plasmid # 149608 ; http://n2t.net/addgene:149608 ; RRID:Addgene_149608)
