[The description below was written by a language model from this plasmid's Addgene catalogue record and pLannotate feature annotations shown in this document.]
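Description:
DYRK1A/pTRE3G-FL-hXIST is a mammalian expression plasmid of about 18.5 kb, built on the Clontech pTRE3G backbone, that places a full-length human XIST cDNA (roughly 13.7 kb) under doxycycline-inducible control. The TRE3G promoter at the start of the annotated sequence is a third-generation Tet-responsive promoter that is silent on its own and is activated when the Tet-On 3G transactivator binds in the presence of doxycycline. The transactivator is not annotated on this plasmid, so it would need to be supplied separately. Downstream, the feature table picks up hallmark elements of the long non-coding XIST RNA, including seven annotated copies of the A repeat near the 5′ end, which is associated with its gene-silencing function, and matches to exon 1 and exon 4 motifs. The short "C8orf17" CDS fragment within the insert is most likely an incidental similarity hit rather than a real coding element. The transcript is terminated by an SV40-derived cassette containing the small t intron, fragments of T antigen sequence, and the SV40 polyadenylation signal.

The plasmid is propagated in E. coli through a high-copy ColE1/pUC-type origin and selected with ampicillin via the bla gene and its promoter. The brief lacI and RSF ori fragments appear to be backbone remnants or incidental matches. No mammalian selectable marker is present. The "DYRK1A" in the name suggests a connection to that chromosome 21 locus, and the associated publication concerns applying XIST-mediated dosage compensation to trisomy 21. However, the record describes no homology arms or targeting elements, and none are annotated, although a stretch of several hundred base pairs between the RSF fragment and the origin carries no annotation. The cDNA is noted as a modified version of an earlier XIST clone.
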