Features (pLannotate 1.2.2; 21 found; start..end, strand, type, name):
      4..382     +  promoter       TRE3G promoter: 3rd-generation Tet-responsive promoter that can be activated by binding of Tet-On® 3G
    715..751     +  ncRNA          XIST A REPEAT: Accession: RF02162 - XIST RNA A repeat
    758..796     +  ncRNA          XIST A REPEAT: Accession: RF02162 - XIST RNA A repeat
    803..840     +  ncRNA          XIST A REPEAT: Accession: RF02162 - XIST RNA A repeat
    907..947     +  ncRNA          XIST A REPEAT: Accession: RF02162 - XIST RNA A repeat
    955..990     +  ncRNA          XIST A REPEAT: Accession: RF02162 - XIST RNA A repeat
   1003..1039    +  ncRNA          XIST A REPEAT: Accession: RF02162 - XIST RNA A repeat
   1047..1083    +  ncRNA          XIST A REPEAT: Accession: RF02162 - XIST RNA A repeat
   2517..2601    -  ncRNA          Xist exon1: Accession: RF01880 - X-chromosome inactivation gene exon 1
   5573..5668    +  CDS            C8orf17 (fragment): MOST1_HUMAN - Experimental evidence at protein level: Swiss-Prot protein existence level 1. May be involved in cell survival, proliferation and progression of cancer cells. From Homo sapiens (Human).
  11937..12062   +  ncRNA          Xist exon4: Accession: RF01881 - X-chromosome inactivation gene exon 4
  14369..14443   +  CDS            small t antigen (fragment): SV40 (simian virus 40) small t antigen
  14445..14510   +  intron         small t intron: SV40 (simian virus 40) small t antigen intron
  14640..14660   +  CDS            SV40 NLS: nuclear localization signal of SV40 (simian virus 40) large T antigen
  14979..15062   +  CDS            large T antigen (fragment): large T antigen from SV40 (simian virus 40)
  15085..15206   +  polyA_signal   SV40 poly(A) signal: SV40 polyadenylation signal
  15225..15280   -  CDS            lacI (fragment): lac repressor; lacI; The lac repressor binds to the lac operator to inhibit transcription in E. coli. This inhibition can be relieved by adding lactose or isopropyl-β-D-thiogalactopyranoside (IPTG).
  15282..15405   -  rep_origin     RSF ori (fragment): Plasmids containing the RSF 1030 origin of replication can be propagated in E. coli cells that contain additional plasmids with compatible origins.
  16155..16743   -  rep_origin     ori: high-copy-number ColE1/pMB1/pBR322/pUC origin of replication
  16914..17774   -  CDS            AmpR: β-lactamase; bla; confers resistance to ampicillin, carbenicillin, and related antibiotics
  17775..17879   -  promoter       AmpR promoter: bla
>Addgene plasmid #149608 | DYRK1A/pTRE3G-FL-hXIST | addgene full sequence | sequence record 305296 | Addgene NGS Result
CTCGAGTTTACTCCCTATCAGTGATAGAGAACGTATGAAGAGTTTACTCCCTATCAGTGATAGAGAACGT
ATGCAGACTTTACTCCCTATCAGTGATAGAGAACGTATAAGGAGTTTACTCCCTATCAGTGATAGAGAAC
GTATGACCAGTTTACTCCCTATCAGTGATAGAGAACGTATCTACAGTTTACTCCCTATCAGTGATAGAGA
ACGTATATCCAGTTTACTCCCTATCAGTGATAGAGAACGTATAAGCTTTAGGCGTGTACGGTGGGCGCCT
ATAAAAGCAGAGCTCGTTTAGTGAACCGTCAGATCGCCTGGAGCAATTCCACAACACTTTTGTCTTATAC
CAACTTTCCGTACCACTTCCTACCCTCGTAAAGTCGACACCGGGGCCCAGATCTGGTACCGAGCTCGGAT
CCACTAGTCCAGTGTGGTGGAATTCTGCAGATCTAGAACATTTTCTAGTCCCCCAACACCCTTTATGGCG
TATTTCTTTAAAAAAATCACCTAAATTCCATAAAATATTTTTTTAAATTCTATACTTTCTCCTAGTGTCT
TCTTGACACGTCCTCCATATTTTTTTAAAGAAAGTATTTGGAATATTTTGAGGCAATTTTTAATATTTAA
GGAATTTTTCTTTGGAATCATTTTTGGTTGACATCTCTGTTTTTTGTGGATCAGTTTTTTACTCTTCCAC
TCTCTTTTCTATATTTTGCCCATCGGGGCTGCGGATACCTGGTTTTATTATTTTTTCTTTGCCCAACGGG
GCCGTGGATACCTGCCTTTTAATTCTTTTTTATTCGCCCATCGGGGCCGCGGATACCTGCTTTTTATTTT
TTTTTCCTTAGCCCATCGGGGTATCGGATACCTGCTGATTCCCTTCCCCTCTGAACCCCCAACACTCTGG
CCCATCGGGGTGACGGATATCTGCTTTTTAAAAATTTTCTTTTTTTGGCCCATCGGGGCTTCGGATACCT
GCTTTTTTTTTTTTTATTTTTCCTTGCCCATCGGGGCCTCGGATACCTGCTTTAATTTTTGTTTTTCTGG
CCCATCGGGGCCGCGGATACCTGCTTTGATTTTTTTTTTTCATCGCCCATCGGTGCTTTTTATGGATGAA
AAAATGTTGGTTTTGTGGGTTGTTGCACTCTCTGGAATATCTACACTTTTTTTTGCTGCTGATCATTTGG
TGGTGTGTGAGTGTACCTACCGCTTTGGCAGAGAATGACTCTGCAGTTAAGCTAAGGGCGTGTTCAGATT
GTGGAGGAAAAGTGGCCGCCATTTTAGACTTGCCGCATAACTCGGCTTAGGGCTAGTCGTTTGTGCTAAG
TTAAACTAGGGAGGCAAGATGGATGATAGCAGGTCAGGCAGAGGAAGTCATGTGCATTGCATGAGCTAAA
CCTATCTGAATGAATTGATTTGGGGCTTGTTAGGAGCTTTGCGTGATTGTTGTATCGGGAGGCAGTAAGA
ATCATCTTTTATCAGTACAAGGGACTAGTTAAAAATGGAAGGTTAGGAAAGACTAAGGTGCAGGGCTTAA
AATGGCGATTTTGACATTGCGGCATTGCTCAGCATGGCGGGCTGTGCTTTGTTAGGTTGTCCAAAATGGC
GGATCCAGTTCTGTCGCAGTGTTCAAGTGGCGGGAAGGCCACATCATGATGGGCGAGGCTTTGTTAAGTG
GTTAGCATGGTGGTGGACATGTGCGGTCACACAGGAAAAGATGGCGGCTGAAGGTCTTGCCGCAGTGTAA
AACATGGCGGGCCTCTTTGTCTTTGCTGTGTGCTTTTCGTGTTGGGTTTTGCCGCAGGGACAATATGGCA
GGCGTTGTCATATGTATATCATGGCTTTTGTCACGTGGACATCATGGCGGGCTTGCCGCATTGTTAAAGA
TGGCGGGTTTTGCCGCCTAGTGCCACGCAGAGCGGGAGAAAAGGTGGGATGGACAGTGCTGGATTGCTGC
ATAACCCAACCAATTAGAAATGGGGGTGGAATTGATCACAGCCAATTAGAGCAGAAGATGGAATTAGACT
GATGACACACTGTCCAGCTACTCAGCGAAGACCTGGGTGAATTAGCATGGCACTTCGCAGCTGTCTTTAG
CCAGTCAGGAGAAAGAAGTGGAGGGGCCACGTGTATGTCTCCCAGTGGGCGGTACACCAGGTGTTTTCAA
GGTCTTTTCAAGGACATTTAGCCTTTCCACCTCTGTCCCCTCTTATTTGTCCCCTCCTGTCCAGTGCTGC
CTCTTGCAGTGCTGGATATCTGGCTGTGTGGTCTGAACCTCCCTCCATTCCTCTGTATTGGTGCCTCACC
TAAGGCTAAGTATACCTCCCCCCCACCCCCCAACCCCCCCAACTCCCCACCCCCCCCACCTCCCCACCCC
CCTACCCCCCTACCCCCCTACCCCCCTCTGGTCTGCCCTGCACTGCACTGTTGCCATGGGCAGTGCTCCA
GGCCTGCTTGGTGTGGACATGGTGGTGAGCCGTGGCAAGGACCAGAATGGATCACAGATGATCGTTGGCC
AACAGGTGGCAGAAGAGGAATTCCTGCCTTCCTCAAGAGGAACACCTACCCCTTGGCTAATGCTGGGGTC
GGATTTTGATTTATATTTATCTTTTGGATGTCAGTCATACAGTCTGATTTTGTGGTTTGCTAGTGTTTGA
ATTTAAGTCTTAAGTGACTATTATAGAAATGTATTAAGAGGCTTTATTTGTAGAATTCACTTTAATTACA
TTTAATGAGTTTTTGTTTTGAGTTCCTTAAAATTCCTTAAAGTTTTTAGCTTCTCATTACAAATTCCTTA
ACCTTTTTTTGGCAGTAGATAGTCAAAGTCAAATCATTTCTAATGTTTTAAAAATGTGCTGGTCATTTTC
TTTGAAATTGACTTAACTATTTTCCTTTGAAGAGTCTGTAGCACAGAAACAGTAAAAAATTTAACTTCAT
GACCTAATGTAAAAAAGAGTGTTTGAAGGTTTACACAGGTCCAGGCCTTGCTTTGTTCCCATCCTTGATG
CTGCACTAATTGACTAATCACCTACTTATCAGACAGGAAACTTGAATTGCTGTGGTCTGGTGTCCTCTAT
TCAGACTTATTATATTGGAGTATTTCAATTTTTCGTTGTATCCTGCCTGCCTAGCATCCAGTTCCTCCCC
AGCCCTGCTCCCAGCAAACCCCTAGTCTAGCCCCAGCCCTACTCCCACCCCGCCCCAGCCCTGCCCCAGC
CCCAGTCCCCTAACCCCCCAGCCCTAGCCCCAGTCCCAGTCCTAGTTCCTCAGTCCCGCCCAGCTTCTCT
CGAAAGTCACTCTAATTTTCATTGATTCAGTGCTCAAAATAAGTTGTCCATTGCTTATCCTATTATACTG
GGATATTCCGTTTACCCTTGGCATTGCTGATCTTCAGTACTGACTCCTTGACCATTTTCAGTTAATGCAT
ACAATCCCATTTGTCTGTGATCTCAGGACAAAGAATTTCCTTACTCGGTACGTTGAAGTTAGGGAATGTC
AATTGAGAGCTTTCTATCAGAGCATTATTGCCCACAATTTGAGTTACTTATCATTTTCTCGATCCCCTGC
CCTTAAAGGAGAAACCATTTCTCTGTCATTGCTTCTGTAGTCACAGTCCCAATTTTGAGTAGTGATCTTT
TCTTGTGTACTGTGTTGGCCACCTAAAACTCTTTGCATTGAGTAAAATTCTAATTGCCAATAATCCTACC
CATTGGATTAGACAGCACTCTGAACCCCATTTGCATTCAGCAGGGGGTCGCAGACAACCCGTCTTTTGTT
GGACAGTTAAAATGCTCAGTCCCAATTGTCATAGCTTTGCCTATTAAACAAAGACACCCTACTGCGCTTT
TTGCTGTGCTTCTGGAGAATCCTGCTGTTCTTGGACAATTAAAGAACAAAGTAGTAATTGCTAATTGTCT
CACCCATTAATCATGAAGACTACCAGTCGCCCTTGCATTTGCCTTGAGGCAGCGCTGACTACCTGAGATT
TAAGAGTTTCTTAAATTATTGAGTAAAATCCCAATTATCCATAGTTCTGTTAGTTACACTATGGCCTTTG
CAAACATCTTTGCATAACAGCAGTGGGACTGACTCATTCTTAGAGCCCCTTCCCTTGGAATATTAATGGA
TACAATAGTAATTATTCATGGTTCTGCGTAACAGAGAAGACCCACTTATGTGTATGCCTTTATCATTGCT
CCTAGATAGTGTGAACTACCTACCACCTTGCATTAATATGTAAAACACTAATTGCCCATAGTCCCACTCA
TTAGTCTAGGATGTCCTCTTTGCCATTGCTGCTGAGTTCTGACTACCCAAGTTTCCTTCTCTTAAACAGT
TGATATGCATAATTGCATATATTCATGGTTCTGTGCAATAAAAATGGATTCTCACCCCATCCCACCTTCT
GTGGGATGTTGCTAACGAGTGCAGATTATTCAATAACAGCTCTTGAACAGTTAATTTGCACAGTTGCAAT
TGTCCAGAGTCCTGTCCATTAGAAAGGGACTCTGTATCCTATTTGCACGCTACAATGTGGGCTGATCACC
CAAGGACTCTTCTTGTGCATTGATGTTCATAATTGTATTTGTCCACGATCTTGTGCACTAACCCTTCCAC
TCCCTTTGTATTCCAGCAGGGGACCCTTACTACTCAAGACCTCTGTACTAGGACAGTTTATGTGCACAAT
CCTAATTGATTAGAACTGAGTCTTTTATATCAAGGTCCCTGCATCATCTTTGCTTTACATCAAGAGGGTG
CTGGTTACCTAATGCCCCTCCTCCAGAAATTATTGATGTGCAAAATGCAATTTCCCTATCTGCTGTTAGT
CTGGGGTCTCATCCCCTCATATTCCTTTTGTCTTACAGCAGGGGGTACTTGGGACTGTTAATACGCATAA
TTGCAATTATGGTCTTTTCCATTAAATTAAGATCCCAACTGCTCACACCCTCTTAGCATTACAGTAGAGG
GTGCTAATCACAAGGACATTTCTTTTGTACTGTTAATGTGCTACTTGCATTTGTCCCTCTTCCTGTGCAC
TAAAGACCCCACTCACTTCCCTAGTGTTCAGCAGTGGATGACCTCTAGTCAAGACCTTTGCACTAGGATA
GTTAATGTGAACCATGGCAACTGATCACAACAATGTCTTTCAGATCAGATCCATTTTATCCTCCTTGTTT
TACAGCAAGGGATATTAATTACCTATGTTACCTTTCCCTGGGACTATGAATGTGCAAAATTCCAATGTTC
ATGGTCTCTCCCTTTAAACCTATATTCTACCCCTTTTACATTATAGAAAGGGATGCTGGAAACCCAGAGT
CCTTCTCTTGGGACTCTTAATGTGTATTTCTAATTATCCATGACTCTTAATGTGCATATTTTCAATTGCC
TAATTGATTTCAATTGTCTAAGACATTTCAAATGTCTAATTGATTAGAACTGAGTCTTTTATATCAAGCT
AATATCTAGCTTTTATATCAAGCTAATATCTTGACTTCCCAGCATCATAGAAGGGGGTACTGATTTCCTA
AAGTCTTTCTTGAATTTCTATTATGCAAAATTGCCCTGAGGCCGGGTGTGGTGGCTCACACCTGTAATCC
CAGCACTTTGGGAGGCTGAGGTGGGAAGATCCCTTACTGCCAGGAGTTTGAGACCAGCCTGGCCAACATT
AAAAAAAAAAAAAGTAAGACAATTGCCCTGGAATCCCATCCCCCTCACACCTCCTTGGCAAAGCAGCAGG
AGTGCTAACTAGCTAGTGCTTCTTCTCTTATACTGCTTAAATGCGCATAATTAGCAGTAGTTGATGTGCC
CCTATGTTAGAGTAGAATCCCGCTTCCTTGCTCCATTTGCATTACTGCAGGAGCTTCTAACTAGCCTGAA
TTCACTCTCTTGGACTGTTAATGTGCATACTTATATTTGCTGCTGTACTTTTTTACCATGTAAGGACCCC
ACCCACTGTATTTACATCCCAGCTGGAAGTACCTACTACTTAAGACCCTTAGACTAGTAAAGTTAGCGTG
CATAATCTTAGGTGTTATATACACATTTTCAGTTGCATACAGTTGTGCCTTTTATCAGGACTCCTGTACT
TATCAAAGCAGAGAGTGCTAATCAATATTAAGCCCTTCTCTTCGAACTGTAGATGGCATGTAATTGCAGT
TGTCAATGGTCCTTCAATTAGACTTGGGTTTCTGACCTATCACACCCTCTTTGCTTTATTGCATGGGGTA
CTATTCACTTAAGGCCCCTTTCTCAAACTGTTAATGTGCCTAATGACAATTACATCAGTATCCTTCCTTT
TGAAGGACAGCATGGTTGGTGACACCTAAGGCCCCATTTCTTGGCCTCCCAATATGTGTGATTGTATTTG
TCGAGGTTGCTATGCACTAGAGAAGGAAAGTGCTCCCCTCATCCCCACTTTTCCCTTCCAGCAGGAAGTG
CCCACCCCATAAGACCCTTTTATTTGGAGAGTCTAGGTGCACAATTGTAAGTGACCACAAGCATGCATCT
TGGACATTTATGTGCGTAATCGCACACTGCTCATTCCATGTGAATAAGGTCCTACTCTCCGACCCCTTTT
GCAATACAGAAGGGTTGCTGATAACGCAGTCCCCTTTTCTTGGCATGTTGTGTGTGATTATAATCGTCTG
GGATCCTATGCACTAGAAAAGGAGGGTCCTCTCCACATACCTCAGTCTCACCTTTCCCTTCCAGCAGGGA
GTGCCCACTCCATAAGACTCTCACATTTGGACAGTCAAGGTGCGTAATTGTTAAGTGAACACAACCATGC
ACCTTAGACATGGATTTGCATAACTACACACAGCTCAACCTATCTGAATAAAATCCTACTCTCAGACCCC
TTTTGCAGTACAGCAGGGGTGCTGATCACCAAGGCCCTTTTTCCTGGCCTGGTATGCGTGTGATTATGTT
TGTCCCGGTTCCTGTGTATTAGACATGGAAGCCTCCCCTGCCACACTCCACCCCCAATCTTCCCTTCCCT
TCCGGCAGGGAGTGCCCTCTCCATAAGACGCTTACGTTTGGACAATCAAGGTGCACAGTTGTAAGTGACC
ACAGGCATACACCTTGGACATTAATGTGCATAACCACTTTGCCCATTCCATCTGAATAAGGTCCTACTCT
CAGACCCCTTTTGCAGTACAGCAGGGGTGCTGATCACCAAGGCCCCTTTTCTTGGCCTGTTATGTGCGTG
ATTATATTTGTCTGGGTTCCTGTGTATTAGACAAGGAAGCCTTCCCCCCGCCCCCACCCCCACTCCCAGT
CTTCCTTTCCCTTCCAGCAGGGAGTGCCCCCTCCATAAGATCATTACATTTGGACAATCAAGGTGCACAA
TTATAAGTGACCACAGCCATGCACCTTGGACATTATTGGACATTAATGTGCGTAACTGCACATGGCCCAT
CCCATCTGAATAAGGTCCTACTCTCAGATGCCCTTTGCAGTACAGCAGGGGTACTGAATCACCAAGGCCC
TTTTTCTTGGCCTGTTATGTGTGTGATTATATTTATCCCAGTTTCTGTGTAATAGACATGAAAGCCTCCC
CTGCCACACCCCACCTCCAATCTTCCTTTCCCTTCCACCAGGGAGTGTCCACTCCATATACCCTTACATT
TGGACAATCAAGGTGCACAATTGTAAGTGAGCATAGGCACTCACCTTGGACATGAATGTGCATAACTGCA
CATGGCCCATCCCATCTGAATAAGGTCCCACTCTCAGACCCTTTTCGCAGTACAGCAGGGGTGCTGATCA
CCAAGGCCCCTTTTCCTGGCCTGTTATGTGTGTGATTATATTTGTTCCAGTTCCTGTGTAATAGACATGG
AAGCCTCCCCTGCCACACTCCACCCCCAATCTTCCTTTCCCTTCTGGCAGGAAGTACCCGCTCCATAAGA
CCCTTACATTTGGACAGTCAAGGTGCACAATTGTATGTGACCACAACCATGCACCTTGGACATAAATGTG
TGTAACTGCACATGGCCCATCCCATCTGAATAAGGTCCTACTCTCAGACCCCTTTTGCAGTACAGTAGGT
GTGCTGATAACCAAGGCCCCTCTTCCTGGCCTGTTAACGTATGTGATTATATTTGTCTGGGTTCCAGTGT
ATAAGACATGGAAGCCTCCCCTGCCCCACCCCACCCTCAATCTTCCTTTCCCTTCTGGCAGGGAGTGCCA
GCTCCATAAGAACCTTACATTTGGACAGTCAAGGTGCACAATTCTAAGTGACCGCAGCCATGCACCTTGG
TCAATAATGTGTGTAACTGCACACGGCCTATCTCATCTGAATAAGGCCTTACTCTCAGACCCCTTTTGCA
GTACAGCAGGGGTGCTGATAACCAAGGCCCATTTTCCTGGCCTGTTATGTGTGTGATTATATTTGTCCAG
GTTTCTGTGTACTAGACAAGGAAGCCTCCTCTGCCCCATCCCATCTACGCATAATCTTTCTTTTCCTCCC
AGCAGGGAGTGCTCACTCCATAAGACCCTTACATTTGGACAATCAAGGTGCACAATTGTAAGTGACCACA
ACCATGCATCTTGGAAATTTATGTGCATAACTGCACATGGCTTATCCTATTTGAATAAAGTCCTACTCTC
AGACCCCCTTTGCAGTATAGCTGGGGTGCTGATCACTGAGGCCTCTTTGCTTGGCTTGTCTATATTCTTG
TGTACTAGATAAGGGCACCTTCTCATGGACTCCCTTTGCTTTTCAACAAGGAGTACCCACTACTTTTTAA
GATTCTTATATTTGTCCAAAGTACATGGTTTTAATTGACCACAACAATGTCCCTTGGACATTAATGTATG
TAATCACCACATGGTTCATCCTAATTAAACAAAGTTCTACCTTCTCACCCTCCATTTGCAGTATACCAGG
GTTGCTGACCCCCTAAGTCCCCTTTTCTTGGCTTGTTGACATGCATAATTGCATTTATGTTGGTTCTTGT
GCCCTAGACAAGGATGCCCCACCTCTTTTCAATAGTGGGTGCCCACTCCTTATGATCTTTACATTTGAAC
AGTTAATGTGAATAATTGCAGTTGTCCACAACCCTATCACTTCTAGGACCATTATACCTCTTTTGCATTA
CTGTGGGGTATACTGTTTCCCTCCAAGGCCCCTTCTGGTGGACTATCAACATATAATTGAAATTTTCTTT
TGTCTTTGTCAGTAGATTAAGGTCATACCCCATCACCTTTCCTTTGTAGTACAACAGGGTGTCCTGATCA
ACCAAAGTCCTGTTGTTTTGGACTGTTAATATGTGCAATTACATTTGCTCCTGATCTGTGCACTAGATAA
GGATCCTACCTACTTTCTTAGTGTTTTTAGCAGGTAGTGCCCACTACTCAAGACTGTCACTTGGAATGTT
CATGTGCACAAACTCAATTCTCTAAGCATGTTCCTGTACCACCTTTGCTTTAGAGCAGGGGGATGATATT
CACTAAGTGCCCCTTCTTTTGGACTTAATATGCATTAATGCAATTGTCCACCTCTTCTTTTAGACTAAGA
GTTGATCTCCACATATTCCCCTTGCATCAGGGGCATGTTAATTATGAATGAACCCTTTTCTTTTAATATT
AATGTCATAATTGTATTTGTGGACCTGTGTAGGAGAAAAAGACCCTATGTTCCTCCCATTACCCTTTGGA
TTGCTGCTGAGAAGTGTTAACTACTCATAATCTCAGCTCTTGGACAATTAATAGCATTAATAACAATTAT
CAAGGGCACTGATCATTAGATAAGACTCCTGCTTCCTCGTTGCTTACATCGGGGGTACTGACCCACTAAG
GCCCCTTGTACTGTTAATGTGAATATTTGCAATTATATATGTCTCCTTCTGGTAGAGTGGGATATTATGC
CCTAGTATCCCCTTTGCATTACTGCAGGGGCTGCTGACTACTCAAAACTTCTCCTGGGACTGTTAATAGG
CACAATGGCAGTTATCAATGGTTTTCTCCCTCCCTGACCTTGTTAAGCAAGCGCCCCACCCCACCCTTAG
TTTCCCATGGCATAATAAAGTATAAGCATTGGAGTATTCCATGCACTTGTCTATCAAACAGTGGTCCATA
CTCCCAACCCTTTTGCATTGCGCCAGTGTGTAAAATCACAGGTAGCCATGGTGTCATGCTTTATATACGA
AGTCTTCCCTCTCTCTGCCCCTTGTGTGCCCTTGGCCCCTTTTTACAGACTATTGCTCACAATCTCAGGT
GTCCATATTTGCAGCTATTAGGTAAGATTGTGCTGTCTCCCTCTTCCCTTCCCTCTGCCCTGCCCCTTTT
GCCTCTTTGCTGGGTAATGTTGACCGGACAAGGCCCTTTCTCTTGGACTTAAACAATTCTCAGTTGCACT
TTCCTTGGTCCCACCCATTATACATGAACCCCTCTACTTCCTTTCGCATTGCTTCTGAGTATGCTGACTA
CCCAAAGCCCCTTCTGTGTTATTAATAAACACAGTACTGATTGTCCCATTTTTCAGCCCATCAGTCCAAG
ATCTCCCTACCACTTTGGTGTGTTGGTGCAGTGTTGACTATGAAAAGCAGGCCTGAACTAGGTGGATAAG
CCTTCACTCATTTTCTTTCATTTATTAATGATCCTAGTTTCAATTATTGTCAGATTCTGGGGACAAGAAC
CATTCTTGCCCACCTGTGTTACTGCTTTACTGTGCAAAATACTGAAGGCAAGTCAGACCCAGGGAGCTGG
ATTGCCATCCTTTATTTTGTGTTTCCAGTGTACACTATAAAATTGTCTCCCCAGGAAGGAAGGTTGGCAC
TTTCTCTGCATTCTTCTTTCCAGAGCAGATTGCCTGGTTAAGAATCTCTTGTTGTCCCCTTTGTATATTG
TTATTGTAAAGTGCCAAATGCCAGGATACAGCCAGAAAAATTGCTTATTATTATTAAAAAAATTTTTTTA
AGAAAGACATCTGGATTGTAGGGTGGACTCGATAACCTGGTCATTATTTTTTTGAAGCCAAAATATCCAT
TTATACTATGTACCTGGTGACCAGTGTCTCTCATTTTAACTGAGGGTGGTGGGTCTGTGGATAGAACACT
GACTCTTGCTATTTTAATATCAAAGATATTCTAGATCCAGCACAGTGGCGGCCGCTCTAGAGTGGAACTC
TTAAGACCAGTATCTTTGTGTGGGCTTTACCAGCATTCACTTTTAGAAAAACTACCTAAATTTTATAATC
CTTTAATTTCTTCATCTGGAGCACCTGCCCCTACTTATTTCAAGAAGATTGCAGTAAAACGATTAAATGA
GGGAACATATGCAGAGGTGCTTTTAAAAAGCATATGCCACCTTTTTTATTAATTATTATATAAAATGAAG
CATTTAATTATAGTAATAATTTGAAGTAGTTTGAAGTACCACACTGAGGTGAGGACTTAAAAATGATAAG
ACGAGTTCCCTATTTTATAAGAAAAATAAGCCAAAATTAAATATTCTTTTGGATATAAATTTCAACAGTG
AGATAGCTGCCTAGTGGAAATGAATAATATCCCAGCCGCTAGTGTACAGGGTGTTTTGTGGCACAGGATT
ATGTAATATGGAACTGCTCAAGCAAATAACTAGTCATCACAACAGCAGTTCTTTGTAATAACTGAAAAAG
AATATTGTTTCTCGGAGAAGGATGTCAAAAGATCGGCCCAGCTCAGGGAGCAGTTTGCCCTACTAGCTCC
TCGGACAGCTGTAAAGAAGAGTCTCTGGCTCTTTAGAATACTGATCCCATTGAAGATACCACGCTGCATG
TGTCCTTAGTAGTCATGTCTCCTTAGGCTCCTCTTGGACATTCTGAGCATGTGAGACCTGAGGACTGCAA
ACAGCTATAAGAGGCTCCAAATTAATCATATCTTTCCCTTTGAGAATCTGGCCAAGCTCCAGCTAATCTA
CTTGGATGGGTTGCCAGCTATCTGGAGAAAAAGATCTTCCTCAGAAGAATAGGCTTGTTGTTTTACAGTG
TTAGTGATCCATTCCCTTTGACGATCCCTAGGTGGAGATGGGGCATGAGGATCCTCCAGGGGAAAAGCTC
ACTACCACTGGGCAACAACCCTAGGTCAGGAGGTTCTGTCAAGATACTTTCCTGGTCCCAGATAGGAAGA
TAAAGTCTCAAAAACAACCACCACACGTCAAGCTCTTCATTGTTCCTATCTGCCAAATCATTATACTTCC
TACAAGCAGTGCAGAGAGCTGAGTCTTCAGCAGGTCCAAGAAATTTGAACACACTGAAGGAAGTCAGCCT
TCCCACCTGAAGATCAACATGCCTGGCACTCTAGCACTTGAGGATAGCTGAATGAATGTGTATTTCTTTG
TCTCTTTCTTTCTTGTCTTTGCTCTTTGTTCTCTATCTAAAGTGTGTCTTACCCATTTCCATGTTTCTCT
TGCTAATTTCTTTCGTGTGTGCCTTTGCCTCATTTTCTCTTTTTGTTCACAAGAGTGGTCTGTGTCTTGT
CTTAGACATATCTCTCATTTTTCATTTTGTTGCTATTTCTCTTTGCTCTCCTAGATGTGGCTCTTCTTTC
ACGCTTTATTTCATGTCTCCTTTTTGGGTCACATGCTGTGTGCTTTTTGTCCTTTTCTTGTTCTGTCTAC
CTCTCCTTTCTCTGCCTACCTCTCTTTTCTCTTTGTGAACTGTGATTATTTGTTACCCCTTCCCCTTCTC
GTTCGTTTTAAATTTCACCTTTTTTCTGAGTCTGGCCTCCTTTCTGCTGTTTCTACTTTTTATCTCACAT
TTCTCATTTCTGCATTTCCTTTCTGCCTCTCTTGGGCTATTCTCTCTCTCCTCCCCTGCGTGCCTCAGCA
TCTCTTGCTGTTTGTGATTTTCTATTTCAGTATTAATCTCTGTTGGCTTGTATTTGTTCTCTGCTTCTTC
CCTTTCTACTCACCTTTGAGTATTTCAGCCTCTTCATGAATCTATCTCCCTCTCTTTGATTTCATGTAAT
CTCTCCTTAAATATTTCTTTGCATATGTGGGCAAGTGTACGTGTGTGTGTGTCATGTGTGGCAGAGGGGC
TTCCTAACCCCTGCCTGATAGGTGCAGAACGTCGGCTATCAGAGCAAGCATTGTGGAGCGGTTCCTTATG
CCAGGCTGCCATGTGAGATGATCCAAGACCAAAACAAGGCCCTAGACTGCAGTAAAACCCAGAACTCAAG
TAGGGCAGAAGGTGGAAGGCTCATATGGATAGAAGGCCCAAAGTATAAGACAGATGGTTTGAGACTTGAG
ACCCGAGGACTAAGATGGAAAGCCCATGTTCCAAGATAGATAGAAGCCTCAGGCCTGAAACCAACAAAAG
CCTCAAGAGCCAAGAAAACAGAGGGTGGCCTGAATTGGACCGAAGGCCTGAGTTGGATGGAAGTCTCAAG
GCTTGAGTTAGAAGTCTTAAGACCTGGGACAGGACACATGGAAGGCCTAAGAACTGAGACTTGTGACACA
AGGCCAACGACCTAAGATTAGCCCAGGGTTGTAGCTGGAAGACCTACAACCCAAGGATGGAAGGCCCCTG
TCACAAAGCCTACCTAGATGGATAGAGGACCCAAGCGAAAAAGGTATCTCAAGACTAACGGCCGGAATCT
GGAGGCCCATGACCCAGAACCCAGGAAGGATAGAAGCTTGAAGACCTGGGGAAATCCCAAGATGAGAACC
CTAAACCCTACCTCTTTTCTATTGTTTACACTTCTTACTCTTAGATATTTCCAGTTCTCCTGTTTATCTT
TAAGCCTGATTCTTTTGAGATGTACTTTTTGATGTTGCCGGTTACCTTTAGATTGACAGTATTATGCCTG
GGCCAGTCTTGAGCCAGCTTTAAATCACAGCTTTTACCTATTTGTTAGGCTATAGTGTTTTGTAAACTTC
TGTTTCTATTCACATCTTCTCCACTTGAGAGAGACACCAAAATCCAGTCAGTATCTAATCTGGCTTTTGT
TAACTTCCCTCAGGAGCAGACATTCATATAGGTGATACTGTATTTCAGTCCTTTCTTTTGACCCCAGAAG
CCCTAGACTGAGAAGATAAAATGGTCAGGTTGTTGGGGAAAAAAAAAGTGCCAGGCTCTCTAGAGAAAAA
TGTGAAGAGATGCTCCAGGCCAATGAGAAGAATTAGACAAGAAATACACAGATGTGCCAGACTTCTGAGA
AGCACCTGCCAGCAACAGCTTCCTTCTTTGAGCTTAGTCCATCCCTCATGAAAAATGACTGACCACTGCT
GGGCAGCAGGAGGGATGATGACCAACTAATTCCCAAACCCCAGTCTCATTGGTACCATCGATCGGCCGGA
TATCACGCGTCATATGGCTAGCCTGCAGGGATCCAATGTAACTGTATTCAGCGATGACGAAATTCTTAGC
TATTGTAATACTCTAGAGGATCTTTGTGAAGGAACCTTACTTCTGTGGTGTGACATAATTGGACAAACTA
CCTACAGAGATTTAAAGCTCTAAGGTAAATATAAAATTTTTAAGTGTATAATGTGTTAAACTACTGATTC
TAATTGTTTGTGTATTTTAGATTCCAACCTATGGAACTGATGAATGGGAGCAGTGGTGGAATGCCTTTAA
TGAGGAAAACCTGTTTTGCTCAGAAGAAATGCCATCTAGTGATGATGAGGCTACTGCTGACTCTCAACAT
TCTACTCCTCCAAAAAAGAAGAGAAAGGTAGAAGACCCCAAGGACTTTCCTTCAGAATTGCTAAGTTTTT
TGAGTCATGCTGTGTTTAGTAATAGAACTCTTGCTTGCTTTGCTATTTACACCACAAAGGAAAAAGCTGC
ACTGCTATACAAGAAAATTATGGAAAAATATTCTGTAACCTTTATAAGTAGGCATAACAGTTATAATCAT
AACATACTGTTTTTTCTTACTCCACACAGGCATAGAGTGTCTGCTATTAATAACTATGCTCAAAAATTGT
GTACCTTTAGCTTTTTAATTTGTAAAGGGGTTAATAAGGAATATTTGATGTATAGTGCCTTGACTAGAGA
TCATAATCAGCCATACCACATTTGTAGAGGTTTTACTTGCTTTAAAAAACCTCCCACACCTCCCCCTGAA
CCTGAAACATAAAATGAATGCAATTGTTGTTGTTAACTTGTTTATTGCAGCTTATAATGGTTACAAATAA
AGCAATAGCATCACAAATTTCACAAATAAAGCATTTTTTTCACTGCATTCTAGTTGTGGTTTGTCCAAAC
TCATCAATGTATCTTATCATGTCTGCGGCTCTAGAGCTGCATTAATGAATCGGCCAACGCGCGGGGAGAG
GCGGTTTGCGTATTGGGCGCTCTTCCGCTTCCTCGCTCACTGACTCGCTGCGCTCGGTCGTTCGGCTGCG
GCGAGCGGTATCAGCTCACTCAAAGGCGGTAATACGGTTATCCACAGAATCAGGGGATAACGCAGGAAAG
AACATTACGTAAACTGGCAAAGGGGTGGCTGGGCCAAAAGACAGAGGAATTAAGTAAGAAGTCCAGGAAA
AATGAACTTCACATCAAATTTTAGAGCACGGTAGCCATGAATCTTGTGAATAGCTCCCAAAAATGTCCTG
TGGAAGACAACTAGAAAGCATTCTACAATCAGGCACCCACCTCCACCTGCAGCCTCCTGTGTTGTTCTCA
TGGGGCACCTCTGGGCTCCAGCTCCTCCAAGGCACCTCCACACTCTCTCAAGTACACTCTTCACTCTTCC
CCAAACATGATTCCCCTACTGCTCTGCCTAACTCCCACTTCTCTTTCAAGTAGCAGCTTAAACGTCACCT
CATATTTGGCTGGAAAATAGAATATAGACAGAGGGGTAAGTTAAGGCTAGAAAGGCAGGCTGGGTCAACA
GAATGGCAAGCTAAAACATGGGATTTTCTAAAACAGCCTAAGAGGGTGCCAGATAAAAGTGTGCAAGGAG
TGGCACAACTCCAGTTTCATCTTTAGCTATAGCAATTAACACCATAAGGAGTCTGGATTCAATTTTGCCA
TTTACTAGCTAGCTACCAACTTCTGTGTCGCTTTGGGCAAATCAATTAAATCCATACCTCCCTTTCCATC
TGCAGAATGGGTTTATAACAGTACTTAAACCTCAAGGTACTAAGAACAGTAAAGAGTTAATGGTAATGTG
AGCAAAAGGCCAGCAAAAGGCCAGGAACCGTAAAAAGGCCGCGTTGCTGGCGTTTTTCCATAGGCTCCGC
CCCCCTGACGAGCATCACAAAAATCGACGCTCAAGTCAGAGGTGGCGAAACCCGACAGGACTATAAAGAT
ACCAGGCGTTTCCCCCTGGAAGCTCCCTCGTGCGCTCTCCTGTTCCGACCCTGCCGCTTACCGGATACCT
GTCCGCCTTTCTCCCTTCGGGAAGCGTGGCGCTTTCTCATAGCTCACGCTGTAGGTATCTCAGTTCGGTG
TAGGTCGTTCGCTCCAAGCTGGGCTGTGTGCACGAACCCCCCGTTCAGCCCGACCGCTGCGCCTTATCCG
GTAACTATCGTCTTGAGTCCAACCCGGTAAGACACGACTTATCGCCACTGGCAGCAGCCACTGGTAACAG
GATTAGCAGAGCGAGGTATGTAGGCGGTGCTACAGAGTTCTTGAAGTGGTGGCCTAACTACGGCTACACT
AGAAGAACAGTATTTGGTATCTGCGCTCTGCTGAAGCCAGTTACCTTCGGAAAAAGAGTTGGTAGCTCTT
GATCCGGCAAACAAACCACCGCTGGTAGCGGTGGTTTTTTTGTTTGCAAGCAGCAGATTACGCGCAGAAA
AAAAGGATCTCAAGAAGATCCTTTGATCTTTTCTACGGGGTCTGACGCTCAGTGGAACGAAAACTCACGT
TAAGGGATTTTGGTCATGAGATTATCAAAAAGGATCTTCACCTAGATCCTTTTAAATTAAAAATGAAGTT
TTAAATCAATCTAAAGTATATATGAGTAAACTTGGTCTGACAGTTACCAATGCTTAATCAGTGAGGCACC
TATCTCAGCGATCTGTCTATTTCGTTCATCCATAGTTGCCTGACTCCCCGTCGTGTAGATAACTACGATA
CGGGAGGGCTTACCATCTGGCCCCAGTGCTGCAATGATACCGCGAGACCCACGCTCACCGGCTCCAGATT
TATCAGCAATAAACCAGCCAGCCGGAAGGGCCGAGCGCAGAAGTGGTCCTGCAACTTTATCCGCCTCCAT
CCAGTCTATTAATTGTTGCCGGGAAGCTAGAGTAAGTAGTTCGCCAGTTAATAGTTTGCGCAACGTTGTT
GCCATTGCTACAGGCATCGTGGTGTCACGCTCGTCGTTTGGTATGGCTTCATTCAGCTCCGGTTCCCAAC
GATCAAGGCGAGTTACATGATCCCCCATGTTGTGCAAAAAAGCGGTTAGCTCCTTCGGTCCTCCGATCGT
TGTCAGAAGTAAGTTGGCCGCAGTGTTATCACTCATGGTTATGGCAGCACTGCATAATTCTCTTACTGTC
ATGCCATCCGTAAGATGCTTTTCTGTGACTGGTGAGTACTCAACCAAGTCATTCTGAGAATAGTGTATGC
GGCGACCGAGTTGCTCTTGCCCGGCGTCAATACGGGATAATACCGCGCCACATAGCAGAACTTTAAAAGT
GCTCATCATTGGAAAACGTTCTTCGGGGCGAAAACTCTCAAGGATCTTACCGCTGTTGAGATCCAGTTCG
ATGTAACCCACTCGTGCACCCAACTGATCTTCAGCATCTTTTACTTTCACCAGCGTTTCTGGGTGAGCAA
AAACAGGAAGGCAAAATGCCGCAAAAAAGGGAATAAGGGCGACACGGAAATGTTGAATACTCATACTCTT
CCTTTTTCAATATTATTGAAGCATTTATCAGGGTTATTGTCTCATGAGCGGATACATATTTGAATGTATT
TAGAAAAATAAACAAATAGGGGTTCCGCGCACATTTCCCCGAAAAGTGCCACCTGACGTCTAAGAAACCA
TTATTATCATGACATTAACCTATAAAAATAGGCGTATCACGAGGCCCTTTCGTCTTCAAGAATTCGAAAA
CCAGAAAGTATTCTCAGTAATGATAGTATGGATAAAGCAGGTTTCTATGACCCTTTATTACAGAATCTGT
GAGTTTTTCACAATTAAAAAGTAATAAAAAGTAGTGACAACATTCACTGAACTCTTATTCTATGCCAACT
TGTTCCGGTATGCCCTTACACCCACAAAAGCCCTATGCATAAGGTGGCATTATTCCAGCATGTATTGCAT
TGTACACACAAAGAGGTCAAGCACTCCACCACGGCCCTAAGCATGGTGGCTGAGGTGGGAAGGCCAGAGG
TAGGTGGGCCCGCGCCCTTTTCCACTCTGAACCATGCCTCCAAGATAGGAGGGTGGGAAAGTGCTCAAGA
CACATTAGAAATTCCCCATAAAAGACAAGATTGTTGAACACCTGCAAGTGAATAAAGATAAACTGATCTC
AGAGGGGAAAAAGACGCAGGGTTAGGAAACAGCACCCTGCTCGAGGACGTTCTTTCCAAACAGCCTGCTC
ATCACCCGTTCGAATTC
